Addgene plasmid #62617: p158
Purpose: ePathBrick pETM6 vector encoding CsF3H, CsDFR, and DuLAR
Depositing lab: Mattheos Koffas. Depositing organization: Rensselaer Polytechnic Institute. Publication: Improvement of catechin production in Escherichia coli through combinatorial metabolic engineering. Zhao S, Jones JA, Lachance DM, Bhan N, Khalidi O, Venkataraman S, Wang Z, Koffas MA. Metab Eng. 2014 Dec 17;28C:43-53. doi: 10.1016/j.ymben.2014.12.002. PubMed 25527438.
Backbone
  Vector backbone: pETM6
  Backbone size w/o insert (bp): 5203
  Total vector size (bp): 9155
  Vector type: Bacterial Expression, Synthetic Biology
Growth in bacteria
  Bacterial resistance: Ampicillin, 100 μg/mL
  Growth temperature: 37°C
  Growth strain: DH5alpha
  Copy number: High Copy
Gene/Insert 1
  Gene/Insert name: flavaone 3B-hydroxylase (alt name: CsF3H)
  Species: Camellia sinensis
  Insert size (bp): 1200
  Promoter: T7
  Tag / fusion protein: GBD (C terminal on insert)
  Cloning method: Restriction Enzyme; 5′ cloning site NdeI (not destroyed); 3′ cloning site XhoI (not destroyed)
  Sequencing primers: 5′ gcaccgaccaccaccctgac; 3′ cctcatcttcatcaccggc
Gene/Insert 2
  Gene/Insert name: dihydroflavonol 4-reductase (alt name: CsDFR)
  Species: Camellia sinensis
  Insert size (bp): 1074
  Promoter: T7
  Tag / fusion protein: SH3 (C terminal on insert)
  Cloning method: Restriction Enzyme; 5′ cloning site NdeI (not destroyed); 3′ cloning site XhoI (not destroyed)
  Sequencing primers: 5′ gaaagatagcgttgcaagcgc; 3′ gacgacgtttcggaggcag
Gene/Insert 3
  Gene/Insert name: leucoanthocyanidin reductase (alt name: DuLAR)
  Species: Desmodium uncinatum
  Insert size (bp): 1167
  Promoter: T7
  Tag / fusion protein: PDZ (C terminal on insert)
  Cloning method: Restriction Enzyme; 5′ cloning site NdeI (not destroyed); 3′ cloning site XhoI (not destroyed)
  Sequencing primers: 5′ gaccgttagcggtgcaattc; 3′ ccaggctttctttaacaccacc
Terms and licenses: Academic/Nonprofit Terms; Industry Terms: Not Available to Industry
Depositor comments: All genes were cloned in monocistronic form with T7 promoter and T7 terminator.
How to cite: p158 was a gift from Mattheos Koffas (Addgene plasmid # 62617 ; http://n2t.net/addgene:62617 ; RRID:Addgene_62617)
