[The description below was written by a language model from this plasmid's Addgene catalogue record and pLannotate feature annotations shown in this document.]
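Description:
p158 is a 9,155 bp bacterial expression plasmid built on pETM6, the ePathBrick vector used for modular assembly of multi-gene pathways in Escherichia coli. It carries three plant flavonoid enzymes for catechin biosynthesis. The backbone provides a ColE1/pBR322-type origin with the bom and rop regions, an f1 origin, and a β-lactamase gene for ampicillin selection. The catalogue lists it as high copy, although rop normally moderates copy number. A lacI cassette with its own promoter supplies lac repressor. Short tetracycline-resistance fragments are backbone remnants rather than a functional marker.

The payload consists of three genes in the same orientation, arranged monocistronically. Each has its own T7 promoter, lac operator, T7 gene 10 ribosome binding site and T7 terminator, so expression depends on a host supplying T7 RNA polymerase and is inducible with IPTG. In order, they encode flavanone 3β-hydroxylase (CsF3H) and dihydroflavonol 4-reductase (CsDFR) from Camellia sinensis, and leucoanthocyanidin reductase (DuLAR) from Desmodium uncinatum. The automated annotation labels the first two by their parsley and grape homologues, which reflects similarity matching rather than the recorded source species.

According to the catalogue, the enzymes carry C-terminal GBD, SH3 and PDZ tags respectively. These names are those of protein–protein interaction modules commonly used to co-localise pathway enzymes on synthetic scaffolds. The WASP-derived fragment annotated after F3H is consistent with the GBD tag, but the SH3 and PDZ elements are not annotated separately. Partial S-tag sequences from the vector lie downstream of each gene. Together the enzymes convert flavanones through dihydroflavonols and leucoanthocyanidins to catechins, and the plasmid was made for combinatorial metabolic engineering to improve catechin production in E. coli.
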