Features (pLannotate 1.2.2; 31 found; start..end, strand, type, name):
      3..27      +  protein_bind   lac operator: The lac repressor binds to the lac operator to inhibit transcription in E. coli. This inhibition can be relieved by adding lactose or isopropyl-β-D-thiogalactopyranoside (IPTG). lac repressor encoded by lacI
     42..64      +  RBS            RBS: efficient ribosome binding site from bacteriophage T7 gene 10 (Olins and Rangwala, 1989)
     72..1175    +  CDS            FHT: FL3H_PETCR - Experimental evidence at protein level: Swiss-Prot protein existence level 1. Involved in the conversion of (2S)-naringenin to (+)-(2R/3R)- dihydrokaempferol. From Petroselinum crispum (Parsley) (Petroselinum hortense).
   1176..1271    +  CDS            WAS (fragment): WASP_HUMAN - Also known as IMD2. Experimental evidence at protein level: Swiss-Prot protein existence level 1. Effector protein for Rho-type GTPases that regulates actin filament reorganization via its interaction with the Arp2/3 complex (PubMed:12235133, PubMed:12769847, PubMed:16275905). Important for efficient actin polymerization (PubMed:8625410, PubMed:12235133, PubMed:16275905). Possible regulator of lymphocyte and platelet function (PubMed:9405671). Mediates actin filament reorganization and the formation of actin pedestals upon infection by pathogenic bacteria (PubMed:18650809). In add
   1287..1328    +  CDS            S-Tag (fragment): affinity and epitope tag derived from pancreatic ribonuclease A
   1384..1431    +  terminator     T7 terminator: transcription terminator for bacteriophage T7 RNA polymerase
   1465..1483    +  promoter       T7 promoter: promoter for bacteriophage T7 RNA polymerase
   1484..1508    +  protein_bind   lac operator: The lac repressor binds to the lac operator to inhibit transcription in E. coli. This inhibition can be relieved by adding lactose or isopropyl-β-D-thiogalactopyranoside (IPTG). lac repressor encoded by lacI
   1523..1545    +  RBS            RBS: efficient ribosome binding site from bacteriophage T7 gene 10 (Olins and Rangwala, 1989)
   1595..2584    +  CDS            DFR: DFRA_VITVI - Experimental evidence at protein level: Swiss-Prot protein existence level 1. Bifunctional enzyme involved in flavonoid metabolism. From Vitis vinifera (Grape).
   2642..2683    +  CDS            S-Tag (fragment): affinity and epitope tag derived from pancreatic ribonuclease A
   2739..2786    +  terminator     T7 terminator: transcription terminator for bacteriophage T7 RNA polymerase
   2820..2838    +  promoter       T7 promoter: promoter for bacteriophage T7 RNA polymerase
   2839..2863    +  protein_bind   lac operator: The lac repressor binds to the lac operator to inhibit transcription in E. coli. This inhibition can be relieved by adding lactose or isopropyl-β-D-thiogalactopyranoside (IPTG). lac repressor encoded by lacI
   2878..2900    +  RBS            RBS: efficient ribosome binding site from bacteriophage T7 gene 10 (Olins and Rangwala, 1989)
   2908..4053    +  CDS            LAR: LAR_DESUN - Experimental evidence at protein level: Swiss-Prot protein existence level 1. Catalyzes the synthesis of catechin from 3,4-cis- leucocyanidin. Also synthesizes afzelechin and gallocatechin. From Desmodium uncinatum (Silverleaf Spanish clover) (Hedysarum uncinatum).
   4090..4131    +  CDS            S-Tag (fragment): affinity and epitope tag derived from pancreatic ribonuclease A
   4187..4234    +  terminator     T7 terminator: transcription terminator for bacteriophage T7 RNA polymerase
   4278..4733    +  rep_origin     f1 ori (sequence partly withheld): f1 bacteriophage origin of replication; arrow indicates direction of (+) strand synthesis
   4848..5708    -  CDS            AmpR: β-lactamase; bla; confers resistance to ampicillin, carbenicillin, and related antibiotics
   5709..5801    -  promoter       AmpR promoter: bla
   5882..6470    +  rep_origin     ori: high-copy-number ColE1/pMB1/pBR322/pUC origin of replication
   6656..6798    -  misc_feature   bom: basis of mobility region from pBR322
   6900..7091    -  CDS            rop: Rop protein, which maintains plasmids at low copy number; rop
   7108..7488    +  CDS            YPB1_ECOLX: Protein predicted: Swiss-Prot protein existence level 4. From Escherichia coli.
   7550..7614    -  CDS            TcR (fragment): tetracycline efflux protein; tet; confers resistance to tetracycline
   7629..7650    -  protein_bind   CAP binding site: CAP binding activates transcription in the presence of cAMP. E. coli catabolite activator protein
   7663..8745    -  CDS            lacI: lac repressor; lacI; The lac repressor binds to the lac operator to inhibit transcription in E. coli. This inhibition can be relieved by adding lactose or isopropyl-β-D-thiogalactopyranoside (IPTG).
   8746..8823    -  promoter       lacI promoter: lacI
   8831..9104    -  CDS            TcR (fragment): tetracycline efflux protein; tet; confers resistance to tetracycline
   9139..2       +  promoter       T7 promoter (across the origin): promoter for bacteriophage T7 RNA polymerase
>Addgene plasmid #62617 | p158 | depositor full sequence | sequence record 102961 | p158 sequence 9155 bps
GGGGAATTGTGAGCGGATAACAATTCCCCTCTAGAAATAATTTTGTTTAACTTTAAGAAGGAGATATACA
TATGGCACCGACCACCACCCTGACCGCACTGGCAGAAGAAAAAAGCCTGCAGCAGAAATTTGTTCGTGAT
GAAGATGAACGTCCGAAAGTTGCCTATAATGTGTTTAGCAATGAAATCCCGGTTATTAGCCTGGCAGGTA
TTGATGAAATTGAAGGTCGTCGTAGCGAAATTTGCCGTAAAATTGTTGAAGCATGTGAAGGTTGGGGTGT
TTTTCAGGTTGTTGATCATGGTGTTGATGCAAATCTGATTGCAGAAATGACCCGTCTGGCACGTGAATTT
TTTGCACTGCCTCCGGAAGAAAAACTGCGTTTTGATATGAGCGGTGGTAAAAAAGGTGGTTTTATTGTTA
GCAGCCATCTGCAGGGTGAAGCAGTTCAGGATTGGCGTGAAATTGTTACCTATTTCAGCTATCCGATTCG
TGCACGTGATTATAGCCGTTGGCCTGATAAACCGGAAGGTTGGCGTGCAGTTACCGAAACCTATAGCGAA
AAACTGATGGATCTGGCATGTAAACTGCTGGAAGTTCTGAGCGAAGCAATGGGTCTGGAAAAAGAGGCAC
TGACCAAAGCATGTGTTGATATGGATCAGAAAGTGGTGATCAACTTCTATCCGAAATGTCCGCAGCCGGA
TCTGACCCTGGGTCTGAAACGTCATACCGATCCGGGTACAATTACCCTGCTGCTGCAAGATCAGGTGGGT
GGTCTGCAGGCAACCCGTGATGGTGGCAAAACCTGGATTACCGTTCAGCCGGTTGAAGGTGCATTTGTTG
TTAATCTGGGTGATCATGGCCATTATCTGAGCAATGGTCGCTTTAAAAACGCAGATCATCAGGCAGTTGT
TAATAGCAATTGTAGCCGTCTGAGCATTGCAACCTTTCAGAATCCGGCACCGGAAGCAACCGTTTATCCG
CTGAAAATTCGTGAAGGTGAAAAACCGATTCTGGAAGAACCGATTACCTTTGCCGATATGTATAAACGCA
AAATGAGCAAAGATATCGAGCTGGCCAAACTGAAAAAACTGGCGAAAGAAAAAAAACTGCTGCAAGACCA
GCAGGATATCGAAAAAGCAAAACTGGAAATCAAAAGCACCGATGAAATCTTCGCCCTGGTTGGTGCACTG
ATGCATGTTATGCAGAAACGTAGCCGTGCAATTCATAGCAGTGATGAAGGTGAAGATCAAGCCGGTGATG
AAGATGAGGATTAACTCGAGTCTGGTAAAGAAACCGCTGCTGCGAAATTTGAACGCCAGCACATGGACTC
GTCTACTAGTCGCAGCTTAATTAACCTAAACTGCTGCCACCGCTGAGCAATAACTAGCATAACCCCTTGG
GGCCTCTAAACGGGTCTTGAGGGGTTTTTTGCTAGGATCGAGATCGATCTCGATCCCGCGAAATTAATAC
GACTCACTATAGGGGAATTGTGAGCGGATAACAATTCCCCTCTAGAAATAATTTTGTTTAACTTTAAGAA
GGAGATATACATATGAAAGATAGCGTTGCAAGCGCAACCGCAAGCGCACCGGGTACAGTTTGTGTTACCG
GTGCAGCAGGTTTTATTGGTAGCTGGCTGGTTATGCGTCTGCTGGAACGTGGTTATATTGTTCGTGCAAC
CGTTCGTGATCCGGCAAATCTGAAAAAAGTTAAACATCTGCTGGATCTGCCGAAAGCAGATACCAATCTG
ACCCTGTGGAAAGCCGATCTGAATGAAGAGGGTAGCTTTGATGAAGCAATTGAAGGTTGTAGCGGTGTTT
TTCATGTTGCAACCCCGATGGATTTTGAAAGCAAAGATCCGGAAAACGAAGTGATTAAACCGACCATTAA
CGGTGTGCTGAGCATTATTCGTAGCTGTACCAAAGCAAAAACCGTTAAACGTCTGGTTTTTACCAGCAGC
GCAGGTACAGTTAATGTTCAAGAACATCAGCAGCCGGTGTTTGATGAAAACAATTGGAGCGATCTGCACT
TCATCAACAAAAAAAAAATGACCGGCTGGATGTATTTTGTGAGCAAAACCCTGGCAGAAAAAGCAGCATG
GGAAGCAGCAAAAGAAAACAACATTGATTTCATCAGCATTATCCCGACCCTGGTTGGTGGTCCGTTTATT
ATGCCGACCTTTCCGCCTAGCCTGATTACCGCACTGAGCCCGATTACCCGTAATGAAGGTCATTATTCCA
TTATCAAACAGGGCCAGTTTGTGCATCTGGATGATCTGTGTGAAAGCCACATTTTTCTGTATGAACGTCC
GCAGGCAGAAGGTCGTTATATTTGTAGCAGCCATGATGCAACCATTCATGATCTGGCCAAACTGATGCGT
GAAAAATGGCCTGAATATAATGTTCCGACCGAATTCAAAGGCATCGATAAAGATCTGCCGGTTGTTAGCT
TTTCCAGCAAAAAACTGATTGGCATGGGCTTCGAGTTCAAATATAGCCTGGAAGATATGTTTCGTGGTGC
CATTGATACCTGTCGTGAAAAAGGTCTGCTGCCGCATAGCTTTGCAGAAAATCCGGTTAATGGCAACAAA
GTGCCTCCTCCTGCACTGCCTCCGAAACGTCGTCGTTAACTCGAGTCTGGTAAAGAAACCGCTGCTGCGA
AATTTGAACGCCAGCACATGGACTCGTCTACTAGTCGCAGCTTAATTAACCTAAACTGCTGCCACCGCTG
AGCAATAACTAGCATAACCCCTTGGGGCCTCTAAACGGGTCTTGAGGGGTTTTTTGCTAGGATCGAGATC
GATCTCGATCCCGCGAAATTAATACGACTCACTATAGGGGAATTGTGAGCGGATAACAATTCCCCTCTAG
AAATAATTTTGTTTAACTTTAAGAAGGAGATATACATATGACCGTTAGCGGTGCAATTCCGAGCATGACC
AAAAATCGTACCCTGGTTGTTGGTGGCACCGGTTTTATTGGTCAGTTTATTACCAAAGCAAGCCTGGGTT
TTGGTTATCCGACCTTTCTGCTGGTTCGTCCGGGTCCGGTTAGCCCGAGCAAAGCAGTTATTATCAAAAC
CTTTCAGGATAAAGGTGCCAAAGTGATTTATGGCGTGATCAACGATAAAGAATGCATGGAAAAAATTCTG
AAAGAGTACGAGATCGACGTTGTTATTAGCCTGGTGGGTGGTGCACGTCTGCTGGATCAGCTGACCCTGC
TGGAAGCAATTAAAAGCGTTAAAACCATCAAACGTTTTCTGCCGAGCGAATTTGGCCATGATGTTGATCG
TACCGATCCGGTTGAACCGGGTCTGACCATGTATAAAGAAAAACGTCTGGTGCGTCGTGCCGTTGAAGAA
TATGGTATTCCGTTTACCAATATCTGCTGCAATAGCATTGCAAGCTGGCCGTATTATGATAATTGTCATC
CGAGCCAGGTTCCGCCTCCGATGGATCAGTTTCAGATTTATGGTGATGGTAACACCAAAGCCTATTTCAT
TGATGGCAACGATATCGGCAAATTTACCATGAAAACCATCGATGATATTCGCACCCTGAACAAAAATGTT
CATTTTCGTCCGAGCAGCAACTGCTACAGCATTAATGAACTGGCAAGCCTGTGGGAGAAAAAAATCGGTC
GTACACTGCCTCGTTTTACCGTTACCGCAGATAAACTGCTGGCACATGCAGCAGAAAACATTATTCCGGA
AAGCATTGTTAGCAGCTTTACCCACGATATCTTTATTAACGGTTGCCAGGTGAACTTTAGCATCGATGAA
CATAGTGATGTGGAAATCGATACACTGTATCCGGATGAAAAATTTCGTAGCCTGGATGATTGCTATGAAG
ATTTTGTTCCGATGGTGCACGATAAAATTCATGCAGGTAAAAGCGGTGAAATCAAAATCAAAGATGGTAA
ACCGCTGGTTCAGACCGGCACCATTGAAGAAATTAACAAAGACATTAAAACCCTGGTGGAAACCCAGCCG
AATGAAGAGATCAAAAAAGATATGAAAGCACTGGTTGAAGCCGTTCCGATTAGCGCAATGGGTGGTGTTA
AAGAAAGCCTGGTTTAACTCGAGTCTGGTAAAGAAACCGCTGCTGCGAAATTTGAACGCCAGCACATGGA
CTCGTCTACTAGTCGCAGCTTAATTAACCTAAACTGCTGCCACCGCTGAGCAATAACTAGCATAACCCCT
TGGGGCCTCTAAACGGGTCTTGAGGGGTTTTTTGCTAGCGAAAGGAGGAGTCGACTATATCCGGATTGGC
GAATGGG
[124 nt withheld, positions 4278-4401]
C
[91 nt withheld, positions 4403-4493]
A
[49 nt withheld, positions 4495-4543]
CCTTTGACGTTGGAGTCCACGTTCTTT
[37 nt withheld, positions 4571-4607]
ACCCTATCTCGGTCTATTCTTTTGATTTATAAGGGATTTTGCCGATTTCGGCCTATTGGTTAAAAAATGA
GCTGATTTAACAAAAATTTAACGCGAATTTTAACAAAATATTAACGTTTACAATTTCTGGCGGCACGATG
GCATGAGATTATCAAAAAGGATCTTCACCTAGATCCTTTTAAATTAAAAATGAAGTTTTAAATCAATCTA
AAGTATATATGAGTAAACTTGGTCTGACAGTTACCAATGCTTAATCAGTGAGGCACCTATCTCAGCGATC
TGTCTATTTCGTTCATCCATAGTTGCCTGACTCCCCGTCGTGTAGATAACTACGATACGGGAGGGCTTAC
CATCTGGCCCCAGTGCTGCAATGATACCGCGAGACCCACGCTCACCGGCTCCAGATTTATCAGCAATAAA
CCAGCCAGCCGGAAGGGCCGAGCGCAGAAGTGGTCCTGCAACTTTATCCGCCTCCATCCAGTCTATTAAT
TGTTGCCGGGAAGCTAGAGTAAGTAGTTCGCCAGTTAATAGTTTGCGCAACGTTGTTGCCATTGCTACAG
GCATCGTGGTGTCACGCTCGTCGTTTGGTATGGCTTCATTCAGCTCCGGTTCCCAACGATCAAGGCGAGT
TACATGATCCCCCATGTTGTGCAAAAAAGCGGTTAGCTCCTTCGGTCCTCCGATCGTTGTCAGAAGTAAG
TTGGCCGCAGTGTTATCACTCATGGTTATGGCAGCACTGCATAATTCTCTTACTGTCATGCCATCCGTAA
GATGCTTTTCTGTGACTGGTGAGTACTCAACCAAGTCATTCTGAGAATAGTGTATGCGGCGACCGAGTTG
CTCTTGCCCGGCGTCAATACGGGATAATACCGCGCCACATAGCAGAACTTTAAAAGTGCTCATCATTGGA
AAACGTTCTTCGGGGCGAAAACTCTCAAGGATCTTACCGCTGTTGAGATCCAGTTCGATGTAACCCACTC
GTGCACCCAACTGATCTTCAGCATCTTTTACTTTCACCAGCGTTTCTGGGTGAGCAAAAACAGGAAGGCA
AAATGCCGCAAAAAAGGGAATAAGGGCGACACGGAAATGTTGAATACTCATACTCTTCCTTTTTCAATCA
TGATTGAAGCATTTATCAGGGTTATTGTCTCATGAGCGGATACATATTTGAATGTATTTAGAAAAATAAA
CAAATAGGTCATGACCAAAATCCCTTAACGTGAGTTTTCGTTCCACTGAGCGTCAGACCCCGTAGAAAAG
ATCAAAGGATCTTCTTGAGATCCTTTTTTTCTGCGCGTAATCTGCTGCTTGCAAACAAAAAAACCACCGC
TACCAGCGGTGGTTTGTTTGCCGGATCAAGAGCTACCAACTCTTTTTCCGAAGGTAACTGGCTTCAGCAG
AGCGCAGATACCAAATACTGTCCTTCTAGTGTAGCCGTAGTTAGGCCACCACTTCAAGAACTCTGTAGCA
CCGCCTACATACCTCGCTCTGCTAATCCTGTTACCAGTGGCTGCTGCCAGTGGCGATAAGTCGTGTCTTA
CCGGGTTGGACTCAAGACGATAGTTACCGGATAAGGCGCAGCGGTCGGGCTGAACGGGGGGTTCGTGCAC
ACAGCCCAGCTTGGAGCGAACGACCTACACCGAACTGAGATACCTACAGCGTGAGCTATGAGAAAGCGCC
ACGCTTCCCGAAGGGAGAAAGGCGGACAGGTATCCGGTAAGCGGCAGGGTCGGAACAGGAGAGCGCACGA
GGGAGCTTCCAGGGGGAAACGCCTGGTATCTTTATAGTCCTGTCGGGTTTCGCCACCTCTGACTTGAGCG
TCGATTTTTGTGATGCTCGTCAGGGGGGCGGAGCCTATGGAAAAACGCCAGCAACGCGGCCTTTTTACGG
TTCCTGGCCTTTTGCTGGCCTTTTGCTCACATGTTCTTTCCTGCGTTATCCCCTGATTCTGTGGATAACC
GTATTACCGCCTTTGAGTGAGCTGATACCGCTCGCCGCAGCCGAACGACCGAGCGCAGCGAGTCAGTGAG
CGAGGAAGCGGAAGAGCGCCTGATGCGGTATTTTCTCCTTACGCATCTGTGCGGTATTTCACACCGCATA
TATGGTGCACTCTCAGTACAATCTGCTCTGATGCCGCATAGTTAAGCCAGTATACACTCCGCTATCGCTA
CGTGACTGGGTCATGGCTGCGCCCCGACACCCGCCAACACCCGCTGACGCGCCCTGACGGGCTTGTCTGC
TCCCGGCATCCGCTTACAGACAAGCTGTGACCGTCTCCGGGAGCTGCATGTGTCAGAGGTTTTCACCGTC
ATCACCGAAACGCGCGAGGCAGCTGCGGTAAAGCTCATCAGCGTGGTCGTGAAGCGATTCACAGATGTCT
GCCTGTTCATCCGCGTCCAGCTCGTTGAGTTTCTCCAGAAGCGTTAATGTCTGGCTTCTGATAAAGCGGG
CCATGTTAAGGGCGGTTTTTTCCTGTTTGGTCACTGATGCCTCCGTGTAAGGGGGATTTCTGTTCATGGG
GGTAATGATACCGATGAAACGAGAGAGGATGCTCACGATACGGGTTACTGATGATGAACATGCCCGGTTA
CTGGAACGTTGTGAGGGTAAACAACTGGCGGTATGGATGCGGCGGGACCAGAGAAAAATCACTCAGGGTC
AATGCCAGCGCTTCGTTAATACAGATGTAGGTGTTCCACAGGGTAGCCAGCAGCATCCTGCGATGCAGAT
CCGGAACATAATGGTGCAGGGCGCTGACTTCCGCGTTTCCAGACTTTACGAAACACGGAAACCGAAGACC
ATTCATGTTGTTGCTCAGGTCGCAGACGTTTTGCAGCAGCAGTCGCTTCACGTTCGCTCGCGTATCGGTG
ATTCATTCTGCTAACCAGTAAGGCAACCCCGCCAGCCTAGCCGGGTCCTCAACGACAGGAGCACGATCAT
GCTAGTCATGCCCCGCGCCCACCGGAAGGAGCTGACTGGGTTGAAGGCTCTCAAGGGCATCGGTCGAGAT
CCCGGTGCCTAATGAGTGAGCTAACTTACATTAATTGCGTTGCGCTCACTGCCCGCTTTCCAGTCGGGAA
ACCTGTCGTGCCAGCTGCATTAATGAATCGGCCAACGCGCGGGGAGAGGCGGTTTGCGTATTGGGCGCCA
GGGTGGTTTTTCTTTTCACCAGTGAGACGGGCAACAGCTGATTGCCCTTCACCGCCTGGCCCTGAGAGAG
TTGCAGCAAGCGGTCCACGCTGGTTTGCCCCAGCAGGCGAAAATCCTGTTTGATGGTGGTTAACGGCGGG
ATATAACATGAGCTGTCTTCGGTATCGTCGTATCCCACTACCGAGATGTCCGCACCAACGCGCAGCCCGG
ACTCGGTAATGGCGCGCATTGCGCCCAGCGCCATCTGATCGTTGGCAACCAGCATCGCAGTGGGAACGAT
GCCCTCATTCAGCATTTGCATGGTTTGTTGAAAACCGGACATGGCACTCCAGTCGCCTTCCCGTTCCGCT
ATCGGCTGAATTTGATTGCGAGTGAGATATTTATGCCAGCCAGCCAGACGCAGACGCGCCGAGACAGAAC
TTAATGGGCCCGCTAACAGCGCGATTTGCTGGTGACCCAATGCGACCAGATGCTCCACGCCCAGTCGCGT
ACCGTCTTCATGGGAGAAAATAATACTGTTGATGGGTGTCTGGTCAGAGACATCAAGAAATAACGCCGGA
ACATTAGTGCAGGCAGCTTCCACAGCAATGGCATCCTGGTCATCCAGCGGATAGTTAATGATCAGCCCAC
TGACGCGTTGCGCGAGAAGATTGTGCACCGCCGCTTTACAGGCTTCGACGCCGCTTCGTTCTACCATCGA
CACCACCACGCTGGCACCCAGTTGATCGGCGCGAGATTTAATCGCCGCGACAATTTGCGACGGCGCGTGC
AGGGCCAGACTGGAGGTGGCAACGCCAATCAGCAACGACTGTTTGCCCGCCAGTTGTTGTGCCACGCGGT
TGGGAATGTAATTCAGCTCCGCCATCGCCGCTTCCACTTTTTCCCGCGTTTTCGCAGAAACGTGGCTGGC
CTGGTTCACCACGCGGGAAACGGTCTGATAAGAGACACCGGCATACTCTGCGACATCGTATAACGTTACT
GGTTTCACATTCACCACCCTGAATTGACTCTCTTCCGGGCGCTATCATGCCATACCGCGAAAGGTTTTGC
GCCATTCGATGGTGTCCGGGATCTCGACGCTCTCCCTTATGCGACTCCTGCATTAGGAAGCAGCCCAGTA
GTAGGTTGAGGCCGTTGAGCACCGCCGCCGCAAGGAATGGTGCATGCAAGGAGATGGCGCCCAACAGTCC
CCCGGCCACGGGGCCTGCCACCATACCCACGCCGAAACAAGCGCTCATGAGCCCGAAGTGGCGAGCCCGA
TCTTCCCCATCGGTGATGTCGGCGATATAGGCGCCAGCAACCGCACCTGTGGCGCCGGTGATGCCGGCCA
CGATGCGTCCGGCGTAGCCTAGGATCGAGATCGATCTCGATCCCGCGAAATTAATACGACTCACTATA
