>Addgene plasmid #62617 | p158 | addgene partial sequence | sequence record 117267 | pBRrevBam 5'-GGTGATGTCGGCGATATAGG-3'
CCGGCGTAGCCTAGGATCGAGATCGATCTCGATCCCGCGAAATTAATACGACTCACTATAGGGGAATTGT
GAGCGGATAACAATTCCCCTCTAGAAATAATTTTGTTTAACTTTAAGAAGGAGATATACATATGGCACCG
ACCACCACCCTGACCGCACTGGCAGAAGAAAAAAGCCTGCAGCAGAAATTTGTTCGTGATGAAGATGAAC
GTCCGAAAGTTGCCTATAATGTGTTTAGCAATGAAATCCCGGTTATTAGCCTGGCAGGTATTGATGAAAT
TGAAGGTCGTCGTAGCGAAATTTGCCGTAAAATTGTTGAAGCATGTGAAGGTTGGGGTGTTTTTCAGGTT
GTTGATCATGGTGTTGATGCAAATCTGATTGCAGAAATGACCCGTCTGGCACGTGAATTTTTTGCACTGC
CTCCGGAAGAAAAACTGCGTTTTGATATGAGCGGTGGTAAAAAAGGTGGTTTTATTGTTAGCAGCCATCT
GCAGGGTGAAGCAGTTCAGGATTGGCGTGAAATTGTTACCTATTTCAGCTATCCGATTCGTGCACGTGAT
TATAGCCGTTGGCCTGATAAACCGGAAGGTTGGCGTGCAGTTACCGAAACCTATAGCGAAAAACTGATGG
ATCTGGCATGTAAACTGCTGGAAGTTCTGAGCGAAGCAATGGGTCTGGAAAAAGAGGCACTGACCAAAGC
ATGTGTTGATATGGATCAGAAAGTGGTGATCAACTTCTATCC
