>Addgene plasmid #62617 | p158 | addgene partial sequence | sequence record 118198 | pK03-R 5'-TTAATGCGCCGCTACAGGGCG-3'
AAACCCCTCAAGACCCGTTTAGAGGCCCCAAGGGGTTATGCTAGTTATTGCTCAGCGGTGGCAGCAGTTT
AGGTTAATTAAGCTGCGACTAGTAGACGAGTCCATGTGCTGGCGTTCAAATTTCGCAGCAGCGGTTTCTT
TACCAGACTCGAGTTAAACCAGGCTTTCTTTAACACCACCCATTGCGCTAATCGGAACGGCTTCAACCAG
TGCTTTCATATCTTTTTTGATCTCTTCATTCGGCTGGGTTTCCACCAGGGTTTTAATGTCTTTGTTAATT
TCTTCAATGGTGCCGGTCTGAACCAGCGGTTTACCATCTTTGATTTTGATTTCACCGCTTTTACCTGCAT
GAATTTTATCGTGCACCATCGGAACAAAATCTTCATAGCAATCATCCAGGCTACGAAATTTTTCATCCGG
ATACAGTGTATCGATTTCCACATCACTATGTTCATCGATGCTAAAGTTCACCTGGCAACCGTTAATAAAG
ATATCGTGGGTAAAGCTGCTAACAATGCTTTCCGGAATAATGTTTTCTGCTGCATGTGCCAGCAGTTTAT
CTGCGGTAACGGTAAAACGAGGCAGTGTACGACCGATTTTTTTCTCCCACAGGCTTGCCAGTTCATTAAT
GCTGTAGCAGTTGCTGCTCGGACGAAAATGAACATTTTTGTTCAGGGTGCGAATATCATCGATGGTTTTC
ATGGTAAATTTGCCGATATCGTTGCCATCAATGAAATAGGCTTTGG
