>Addgene plasmid #62617 | p158 | addgene partial sequence | sequence record 118238 | DuLAR-N 5'-CCCACCAGGCTAATAACAACG-3'
GCATTCTTTATCGTTGATCACGCCATAAATCACTTTGGCACCTTTATCCTGAAAGGTTTTGATAATAACT
GCTTTGCTCGGGCTAACCGGACCCGGACGAACCAGCAGAAAGGTCGGATAACCAAAACCCAGGCTTGCTT
TGGTAATAAACTGACCAATAAAACCGGTGCCACCAACAACCAGGGTACGATTTTTGGTCATGCTCGGAAT
TGCACCGCTAACGGTCATATGTATATCTCCTTCTTAAAGTTAAACAAAATTATTTCTAGAGGGGAATTGT
TATCCGCTCACAATTCCCCTATAGTGAGTCGTATTAATTTCGCGGGATCGAGATCGATCTCGATCCTAGC
AAAAAACCCCTCAAGACCCGTTTAGAGGCCCCAAGGGGTTATGCTAGTTATTGCTCAGCGGTGGCAGCAG
TTTAGGTTAATTAAGCTGCGACTAGTAGACGAGTCCATGTGCTGGCGTTCAAATTTCGCAGCAGCGGTTT
CTTTACCAGACTCGAGTTAACGACGACGTTTCGGAGGCAGTGCAGGAGGAGGCACTTTGTTGCCATTAAC
CGGATTTTCTGCAAAGCTATGCGGCAGCAGACCTTTTTCACGACAGGTATCAATGGCACCACGAAACATA
TCTTCCAGGCTATATTTGAACTCGAAGCCCATGCCAATCAGTTTTTTGCTGGAAAAGCTAACAACCGGCA
GATCTTTATCGATGCCTTTGAATTCGGTCGGAACATTATATTCAGGCCATTTTTCACGCATCAGTTTGGC
CAGATCATGAATGGTTGCATCATGGCTGCTACAAATATAACGACCTTCTG
