>Addgene plasmid #62617 | p158 | addgene partial sequence | sequence record 118241 | CsF3H-C 5'-GAAGCAACCGTTTATCCGCT-3'
ATTACCTTTGCCGATATGTATAAACGCAAAATGAGCAAAGATATCGAGCTGGCCAAACTGAAAAAACTGG
CGAAAGAAAAAAAACTGCTGCAAGACCAGCAGGATATCGAAAAAGCAAAACTGGAAATCAAAAGCACCGA
TGAAATCTTCGCCCTGGTTGGTGCACTGATGCATGTTATGCAGAAACGTAGCCGTGCAATTCATAGCAGT
GATGAAGGTGAAGATCAAGCCGGTGATGAAGATGAGGATTAACTCGAGTCTGGTAAAGAAACCGCTGCTG
CGAAATTTGAACGCCAGCACATGGACTCGTCTACTAGTCGCAGCTTAATTAACCTAAACTGCTGCCACCG
CTGAGCAATAACTAGCATAACCCCTTGGGGCCTCTAAACGGGTCTTGAGGGGTTTTTTGCTAGGATCGAG
ATCGATCTCGATCCCGCGAAATTAATACGACTCACTATAGGGGAATTGTGAGCGGATAACAATTCCCCTC
TAGAAATAATTTTGTTTAACTTTAAGAAGGAGATATACATATGAAAGATAGCGTTGCAAGCGCAACCGCA
AGCGCACCGGGTACAGTTTGTGTTACCGGTGCAGCAGGTTTTATTGGTAGCTGGCTGGTTATGCGTCTGC
TGGAACGTGGTTATATTGTTCGTGCAACCGTTCGTGATCCGGCAAATCTGAAAAAAGTTAAACATCTGCT
GGATCTGCCGAAAGCAGATACCAATCTGACCCTGTGGAAAGCCGATCTGAATGAAGAGGGTAGCTTTGAT
GAAGCAATTGAAGGTTGTAGCGGTGTTTTTCATGTTGCA
